>Addgene plasmid #106753 | gh82 | addgene full sequence | sequence record 221075 | Addgene Assembled Full Sequence
CTAAATTGTAAGCGTTAATATTTTGTTAAAATTCGCGTTAAATTTTTGTTAAATCAGCTCATTTTTTAAC
CAATAGGCCGAAATCGGCAAAATCCCTTATAAATCAAAAGAATAGACCGAGATAGGGTTGAGTGGCCGCT
ACAGGGCGCTCCCATTCGCCATTCAGGCTGCGCAACTGTTGGGAAGGGCGTTTCGGTGCGGGCCTCTTCG
CTATTACGCCAGCTGGCGAAAGGGGGATGTGCTGCAAGGCGATTAAGTTGGGTAACGCCAGGGTTTTCCC
AGTCACGACGTTGTAAAACGACGGCCAGTGAGCGCGACGTAATACGACTCACTATAGGGCGAATTGGCGG
AAGGCCGTCAAGGCCACGTGTCTTGTCCAGAGCTCGATATCGAATTCGAGGGCCTATTTCCCATGATTCC
TTCATATTTGCATATACGATACAAGGCTGTTAGAGAGATAATTGGAATTAATTTGACTGTAAACACAAAG
ATATTAGTACAAAATACGTGACGTAGAAAGTAATAATTTCTTGGGTAGTTTGCAGTTTTAAAATTATGTT
TTAAAATGGACTATCATATGCTTACCGTAACTTGAAAGTATTTCGATTTCTTGGCTTTATATATCTTGTG
GAAAGGACGAAACACCGGTATTTCCACTGTTAACAGGTTTTAGAGCTAGAAATAGCAAGTTAAAATAAGG
CTAGTCCGTTATCAACTTGAAAAAGTGGCACCGAGTCGGTGCTTTTTTTGGTACCTGGAGCACAAGACTG
GCCTCATGGGCCTTCCGCTCACTGCCCGCTTTCCAGTCGGGAAACCTGTCGTGCCAGCTGCATTAACATG
GTCATAGCTGTTTCCTTGCGTATTGGGCGCTCTCCGCTTCCTCGCTCACTGACTCGCTGCGCTCGGTCGT
TCGGGTAAAGCCTGGGGTGCCTAATGAGCAAAAGGCCAGCAAAAGGCCAGGAACCGTAAAAAGGCCGCGT
TGCTGGCGTTTTTCCATAGGCTCCGCCCCCCTGACGAGCATCACAAAAATCGACGCTCAAGTCAGAGGTG
GCGAAACCCGACAGGACTATAAAGATACCAGGCGTTTCCCCCTGGAAGCTCCCTCGTGCGCTCTCCTGTT
CCGACCCTGCCGCTTACCGGATACCTGTCCGCCTTTCTCCCTTCGGGAAGCGTGGCGCTTTCTCATAGCT
CACGCTGTAGGTATCTCAGTTCGGTGTAGGTCGTTCGCTCCAAGCTGGGCTGTGTGCACGAACCCCCCGT
TCAGCCCGACCGCTGCGCCTTATCCGGTAACTATCGTCTTGAGTCCAACCCGGTAAGACACGACTTATCG
CCACTGGCAGCAGCCACTGGTAACAGGATTAGCAGAGCGAGGTATGTAGGCGGTGCTACAGAGTTCTTGA
AGTGGTGGCCTAACTACGGCTACACTAGAAGAACAGTATTTGGTATCTGCGCTCTGCTGAAGCCAGTTAC
CTTCGGAAAAAGAGTTGGTAGCTCTTGATCCGGCAAACAAACCACCGCTGGTAGCGGTGGTTTTTTTGTT
TGCAAGCAGCAGATTACGCGCAGAAAAAAAGGATCTCAAGAAGATCCTTTGATCTTTTCTACGGGGTCTG
ACGCTCAGTGGAACGAAAACTCACGTTAAGGGATTTTGGTCATGAGATTATCAAAAAGGATCTTCACCTA
GATCCTTTTAAATTAAAAATGAAGTTTTAAATCAATCTAAAGTATATATGAGTAAACTTGGTCTGACAGT
TACCAATGCTTAATCAGTGAGGCACCTATCTCAGCGATCTGTCTATTTCGTTCATCCATAGTTGCCTGAC
TCCCCGTCGTGTAGATAACTACGATACGGGAGGGCTTACCATCTGGCCCCAGTGCTGCAATGATACCGCG
AGAACCACGCTCACCGGCTCCAGATTTATCAGCAATAAACCAGCCAGCCGGAAGGGCCGAGCGCAGAAGT
GGTCCTGCAACTTTATCCGCCTCCATCCAGTCTATTAATTGTTGCCGGGAAGCTAGAGTAAGTAGTTCGC
CAGTTAATAGTTTGCGCAACGTTGTTGCCATTGCTACAGGCATCGTGGTGTCACGCTCGTCGTTTGGTAT
GGCTTCATTCAGCTCCGGTTCCCAACGATCAAGGCGAGTTACATGATCCCCCATGTTGTGCAAAAAAGCG
GTTAGCTCCTTCGGTCCTCCGATCGTTGTCAGAAGTAAGTTGGCCGCAGTGTTATCACTCATGGTTATGG
CAGCACTGCATAATTCTCTTACTGTCATGCCATCCGTAAGATGCTTTTCTGTGACTGGTGAGTACTCAAC
CAAGTCATTCTGAGAATAGTGTATGCGGCGACCGAGTTGCTCTTGCCCGGCGTCAATACGGGATAATACC
GCGCCACATAGCAGAACTTTAAAAGTGCTCATCATTGGAAAACGTTCTTCGGGGCGAAAACTCTCAAGGA
TCTTACCGCTGTTGAGATCCAGTTCGATGTAACCCACTCGTGCACCCAACTGATCTTCAGCATCTTTTAC
TTTCACCAGCGTTTCTGGGTGAGCAAAAACAGGAAGGCAAAATGCCGCAAAAAAGGGAATAAGGGCGACA
CGGAAATGTTGAATACTCATACTCTTCCTTTTTCAATATTATTGAAGCATTTATCAGGGTTATTGTCTCA
TGAGCGGATACATATTTGAATGTATTTAGAAAAATAAACAAATAGGGGTTCCGCGCACATTTCCCCGAAA
AGTGCCAC
Features (pLannotate 1.2.2; 10 found; start..end, strand, type, name):
      3..134     -  rep_origin     M13 ori (fragment): M13 bacteriophage origin of replication; arrow indicates direction of (+) strand synthesis
    155..311     -  CDS            lacZα (fragment): LacZα fragment of β-galactosidase; lacZ fragment
    320..338     +  promoter       T7 promoter: promoter for bacteriophage T7 RNA polymerase
    398..638     +  promoter       U6 promoter: RNA polymerase III promoter for human U6 snRNA
    667..742     +  misc_RNA       gRNA scaffold: guide RNA scaffold for the Streptococcus pyogenes CRISPR/Cas9 system
    789..836     -  CDS            lacI (fragment): lac repressor; lacI; The lac repressor binds to the lac operator to inhibit transcription in E. coli. This inhibition can be relieved by adding lactose or isopropyl-β-D-thiogalactopyranoside (IPTG).
    873..913     -  rep_origin     RSF ori (fragment): Plasmids containing the RSF 1030 origin of replication can be propagated in E. coli cells that contain additional plasmids with compatible origins.
    991..1579    -  rep_origin     ori: high-copy-number ColE1/pMB1/pBR322/pUC origin of replication
   1750..2610    -  CDS            AmpR: β-lactamase; bla; confers resistance to ampicillin, carbenicillin, and related antibiotics
   2611..2715    -  promoter       AmpR promoter: bla
