[The description below was written by a language model from this plasmid's Addgene catalogue record and pLannotate feature annotations shown in this document.]
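Description:
gh82 is a small mammalian-expression guide RNA plasmid built on the EPB104 backbone, designed to express a single CRISPR/Cas9 gRNA targeting the human glycosyltransferase gene MGAT4D. It belongs to a validated gRNA library covering the human glycosyltransferase genome. The assembled sequence is about 2.7 kb. In E. coli the plasmid is maintained at high copy through a ColE1/pUC-type origin and selected with ampicillin via a β-lactamase gene driven by its native bla promoter.

The functional cassette consists of the human U6 promoter, an RNA polymerase III promoter suited to producing short, precisely defined transcripts. It is followed by a short gap that corresponds to the position of the 20-nucleotide MGAT4D-specific protospacer, and then by the Streptococcus pyogenes Cas9 gRNA scaffold. Transcription in mammalian cells therefore yields a complete single guide RNA that directs SpCas9 to the MGAT4D locus. The plasmid carries no Cas9 coding sequence and no mammalian selection marker or reporter among the annotated features, so the nuclease must be supplied separately, for example from a co-transfected plasmid or a Cas9-expressing cell line.

A T7 promoter lies upstream of the U6 cassette, and the recorded sequencing primer is also T7-based. The remaining annotations are partial fragments of an M13 origin, lacZα, lacI and an RSF origin, which appear to be cloning-vector remnants or short sequence matches rather than functional elements. The guide was inserted by restriction enzyme cloning, but the sites used are not recorded. Typical use is targeted knockout of MGAT4D in human cells for glycosylation studies.
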