Addgene plasmid #106753: gh82
Purpose: expression of gRNA targeting MGAT4D
Depositing lab: Eric-Paul Bennett. Depositing organization: University of Copenhagen. Publication: A validated gRNA library for CRISPR/Cas9 targeting of the human glycosyltransferase genome. Narimatsu Y, Joshi HJ, Zhang Y, Gomes C, Chen YH, Lorenzetti F, Furukawa S, Schjoldager K, Hansen L, Clausen H, Bennett EP, Wandall HH. Glycobiology. 2018 Jan 5. pii: 4791732. doi: 10.1093/glycob/cwx101. PubMed 29315387.
Backbone
  Vector backbone: EPB104
  Backbone manufacturer: Eric-Paul Bennett (Addgene plasmid # 68369)
  Backbone size w/o insert (bp): 2376
  Vector type: Mammalian Expression
Growth in bacteria
  Bacterial resistance: Ampicillin, 100 μg/mL
  Growth temperature: 37°C
  Growth strain: DH5alpha
  Copy number: High Copy
Gene/Insert
  Gene/Insert name: MGAT4D
  gRNA/shRNA sequence: GGTATTTCCACTGTTAACAG
  Species: H. sapiens (human)
  Entrez Gene: LOC152586 (a.k.a. MGC43429)
  Cloning method: Restriction Enzyme; 5′ cloning site unknown (unknown if destroyed); 3′ cloning site unknown (unknown if destroyed)
  Sequencing primers: 5′ T7NP
Terms and licenses: Academic/Nonprofit Terms; Industry Terms: Not Available to Industry
How to cite: gh82 was a gift from Eric-Paul Bennett (Addgene plasmid # 106753 ; http://n2t.net/addgene:106753 ; RRID:Addgene_106753)
