>Addgene plasmid #106753 | gh82 | addgene partial sequence | sequence record 221076 | hU6-F 5'-GAGGGCCTATTTCCCATGATT-3'
AATTGGAATTAATTTGACTGTAAACACAAAGATATTAGTACAAAATACGTGACGTAGAAAGTAATAATTT
CTTGGGTAGTTTGCAGTTTTAAAATTATGTTTTAAAATGGACTATCATATGCTTACCGTAACTTGAAAGT
ATTTCGATTTCTTGGCTTTATATATCTTGTGGAAAGGACGAAACACCGGTATTTCCACTGTTAACAGGTT
TTAGAGCTAGAAATAGCAAGTTAAAATAAGGCTAGTCCGTTATCAACTTGAAAAAGTGGCACCGAGTCGG
TGCTTTTTTTGGTACCTGGAGCACAAGACTGGCCTCATGGGCCTTCCGCTCACTGCCCGCTTTCCAGTCG
GGAAACCTGTCGTGCCAGCTGCATTAACATGGTCATAGCTGTTTCCTTGCGTATTGGGCGCTCTCCGCTT
CCTCGCTCACTGACTCGCTGCGCTCGGTCGTTCGGGTAAAGCCTGGGGTGCCTAATGAGCAAAAGGCCAG
CAAAAGGCCAGGAACCGTAAAAAGGCCGCGTTGCTGGCGTTTTTCCATAGGCTCCGCCCCCCTGACGAGC
ATCACAAAAATCGACGCTCAAGTCAGAGGTGGCGAAACCCGACAGGACTATAAAGATACCAGGCGTTTCC
CCCTGGAAGCTCCCTCGTGCGCTCTCCTGTTCCGACCCTGCCGCTTACCGGATACCTGTCCGCCTTTCTC
CCTTCGGGAAGCGTGGCGCTTTCTCATAGCTCACGCTGTAGGTATCTCAGTTCGGTGTAGGTCGTTCGCT
CCAAGCTGGGCTGTGTGCACGAACCCCCCGTTCAGCCCGACCGCTGCGCCTTATCCGGTAACTATCGTCT
TGAGTCCAACCCGGTAAGACACGACTTATCGCCACTGGCAGCAGCCACTGGTAACAGGATTAGCAGAGCG
AGGTATGTAGGCGGTGCTACAGAGTTCTTGAAGTGGTGG
